>Addgene plasmid #171634 | pCAT007 | depositor full sequence | sequence record 332769 | pCAT007 sequence 4943 bps
GAGGGCCTATTTCCCATGATTCCTTCATATTTGCATATACGATACAAGGCTGTTAGAGAGATAATTGGAA
TTAATTTGACTGTAAACACAAAGATATTAGTACAAAATACGTGACGTAGAAAGTAATAATTTCTTGGGTA
GTTTGCAGTTTTAAAATTATGTTTTAAAATGGACTATCATATGCTTACCGTAACTTGAAAGTATTTCGAT
TTCTTGGCTTTATATATCTTGTGGAAAGGACGAAACACCGAGAGTCTCTCAGCTGGTACAGTTTAAGAGC
TATGCTGGAAACAGCATAGCAAGTTTAAATAAGGCTAGTCCGTTATCAACTTGAAAAAGTGGCACCGAGT
CGGTGCTTTTTTGTTTTAGAGCTAGAAATAGCAAGTTAAAATAAGGCTAGTCCGTTTTTAGCGCGTGCGC
CAATTCTGCAGACAAATGGCTCTAGAGGTACCCGTTACATAACTTACGGTAAATGGCCCGCCTGGCTGAC
CGCCCAACGACCCCCGCCCATTGACGTCAATAGTAACGCCAATAGGGACTTTCCATTGACGTCAATGGGT
GGAGTATTTACGGTAAACTGCCCACTTGGCAGTACATCAAGTGTATCATATGCCAAGTACGCCCCCTATT
GACGTCAATGACGGTAAATGGCCCGCCTGGCATTGTGCCCAGTACATGACCTTATGGGACTTTCCTACTT
GGCAGTACATCTACGTATTAGTCATCGCTATTACCATGGTCGAGGTGAGCCCCACGTTCTGCTTCACTCT
CCCCATCTCCCCCCCCTCCCCACCCCCAATTTTGTATTTATTTATTTTTTAATTATTTTGTGCAGCGATG
GGGGCGGGGGGGGGGGGGGGGCGCGCGCCAGGCGGGGCGGGGCGGGGCGAGGGGCGGGGCGGGGCGAGGC
GGAGAGGTGCGGCGGCAGCCAATCAGAGCGGCGCGCTCCGAAAGTTTCCTTTTATGGCGAGGCGGCGGCG
GCGGCGGCCCTATAAAAAGCGAAGCGCGCGGCGGGCGGGAGTCGCTGCGACGCTGCCTTCGCCCCGTGCC
CCGCTCCGCCGCCGCCTCGCGCCGCCCGCCCCGGCTCTGACTGACCGCGTTACTCCCACAGGTGAGCGGG
CGGGACGGCCCTTCTCCTCCGGGCTGTAATTAGCTGAGCAAGAGGTAAGGGTTTAAGGGATGGTTGGTTG
GTGGGGTATTAATGTTTAATTACCTGGAGCACCTGCCTGAAATCACTTTTTTTCAGGTTGGACCGGTGCC
ACCATGTCTGAACTCATCAAGGAGAACATGCACATGAAACTCTACATGGAGGGGACCGTAGACAATCATC
ACTTCAAGTGTACAAGTGAAGGGGAGGGGAAGCCTTACGAAGGGACTCAAACTATGAGAATTAAGGTTGT
CGAGGGCGGCCCCCTTCCCTTTGCGTTTGACATCCTCGCCACCAGTTTCTTGTATGGTTCCAAGACGTTT
ATAAATCATACACAGGGAATACCTGACTTCTTTAAACAAAGTTTTCCAGAGGGTTTCACATGGGAAAGGG
TTACCACTTATGAGGATGGCGGAGTACTCACCGCTACCCAAGATACATCTCTGCAAGATGGTTGCCTGAT
TTACAATGTAAAAATCCGAGGAGTTAACTTTACATCCAATGGTCCTGTTATGCAGAAAAAGACATTGGGG
TGGGAAGCATTTACAGAAACGCTCTACCCCGCCGACGGGGGCTTGGAGGGCCGCAATGACATGGCTCTCA
AATTGGTAGGTGGTAGTCATCTTATCGCGAACGCGAAAACTACCTACCGATCCAAGAAGCCCGCTAAAAA
TCTCAAAATGCCGGTCTATTACGTGGACTACAGACTGGAACGCAAGGAAGCTAACAACGAGACATACGTT
GAGCAACATGAAGTGGCCGTGGCCAGATATTGCGATCTGCCGAGTAAGCTCGGGCACAAATTGAACTAAG
AATTCCTAGAGCTCGCTGATCAGCCTCGACTGTGCCTTCTAGTTGCCAGCCATCTGTTGTTTGCCCCTCC
CCCGTGCCTTCCTTGACCCTGGAAGGTGCCACTCCCACTGTCCTTTCCTAATAAAATGAGGAAATTGCAT
CGCATTGTCTGAGTAGGTGTCATTCTATTCTGGGGGGTGGGGTGGGGCAGGACAGCAAGGGGGAGGATTG
GGAAGAGAATAGCAGGCATGCTGGGGAGCGGCCGCAGGAACCCCTAGTGATGGAGTTGGCCACTCCCTCT
CTGCGCGCTCGCTCGCTCACTGAGGCCGGGCGACCAAAGGTCGCCCGACGCCCGGGCTTTGCCCGGGCGG
CCTCAGTGAGCGAGCGAGCGCGCAGCTGCCTGCAGGGGCGCCTGATGCGGTATTTTCTCCTTACGCATCT
GTGCGGTATTTCACACCGCATA
[142 nt withheld, positions 2403-2544]
C
[141 nt withheld, positions 2546-2686]
CCTTTGACGTTGGAGTCCACGTTCTTT
[37 nt withheld, positions 2714-2750]
ACCCTATCTCGGGCTATTCTTTTGATTTATAAGGGATTTTGCCGATTTCGGCCTATTGGTTAAAAAATGA
GCTGATTTAACAAAAATTTAACGCGAATTTTAACAAAATATTAACGTTTACAATTTTATGGTGCACTCTC
AGTACAATCTGCTCTGATGCCGCATAGTTAAGCCAGCCCCGACACCCGCCAACACCCGCTGACGCGCCCT
GACGGGCTTGTCTGCTCCCGGCATCCGCTTACAGACAAGCTGTGACCGTCTCCGGGAGCTGCATGTGTCA
GAGGTTTTCACCGTCATCACCGAAACGCGCGAGACGAAAGGGCCTCGTGATACGCCTATTTTTATAGGTT
AATGTCATGATAATAATGGTTTCTTAGACGTCAGGTGGCACTTTTCGGGGAAATGTGCGCGGAACCCCTA
TTTGTTTATTTTTCTAAATACATTCAAATATGTATCCGCTCATGAGACAATAACCCTGATAAATGCTTCA
ATAATATTGAAAAAGGAAGAGTATGAGTATTCAACATTTCCGTGTCGCCCTTATTCCCTTTTTTGCGGCA
TTTTGCCTTCCTGTTTTTGCTCACCCAGAAACGCTGGTGAAAGTAAAAGATGCTGAAGATCAGTTGGGTG
CACGAGTGGGTTACATCGAACTGGATCTCAACAGCGGTAAGATCCTTGAGAGTTTTCGCCCCGAAGAACG
TTTTCCAATGATGAGCACTTTTAAAGTTCTGCTATGTGGCGCGGTATTATCCCGTATTGACGCCGGGCAA
GAGCAACTCGGTCGCCGCATACACTATTCTCAGAATGACTTGGTTGAGTACTCACCAGTCACAGAAAAGC
ATCTTACGGATGGCATGACAGTAAGAGAATTATGCAGTGCTGCCATAACCATGAGTGATAACACTGCGGC
CAACTTACTTCTGACAACGATCGGAGGACCGAAGGAGCTAACCGCTTTTTTGCACAACATGGGGGATCAT
GTAACTCGCCTTGATCGTTGGGAACCGGAGCTGAATGAAGCCATACCAAACGACGAGCGTGACACCACGA
TGCCTGTAGCAATGGCAACAACGTTGCGCAAACTATTAACTGGCGAACTACTTACTCTAGCTTCCCGGCA
ACAATTAATAGACTGGATGGAGGCGGATAAAGTTGCAGGACCACTTCTGCGCTCGGCCCTTCCGGCTGGC
TGGTTTATTGCTGATAAATCTGGAGCCGGTGAGCGTGGAAGCCGCGGTATCATTGCAGCACTGGGGCCAG
ATGGTAAGCCCTCCCGTATCGTAGTTATCTACACGACGGGGAGTCAGGCAACTATGGATGAACGAAATAG
ACAGATCGCTGAGATAGGTGCCTCACTGATTAAGCATTGGTAACTGTCAGACCAAGTTTACTCATATATA
CTTTAGATTGATTTAAAACTTCATTTTTAATTTAAAAGGATCTAGGTGAAGATCCTTTTTGATAATCTCA
TGACCAAAATCCCTTAACGTGAGTTTTCGTTCCACTGAGCGTCAGACCCCGTAGAAAAGATCAAAGGATC
TTCTTGAGATCCTTTTTTTCTGCGCGTAATCTGCTGCTTGCAAACAAAAAAACCACCGCTACCAGCGGTG
GTTTGTTTGCCGGATCAAGAGCTACCAACTCTTTTTCCGAAGGTAACTGGCTTCAGCAGAGCGCAGATAC
CAAATACTGTCCTTCTAGTGTAGCCGTAGTTAGGCCACCACTTCAAGAACTCTGTAGCACCGCCTACATA
CCTCGCTCTGCTAATCCTGTTACCAGTGGCTGCTGCCAGTGGCGATAAGTCGTGTCTTACCGGGTTGGAC
TCAAGACGATAGTTACCGGATAAGGCGCAGCGGTCGGGCTGAACGGGGGGTTCGTGCACACAGCCCAGCT
TGGAGCGAACGACCTACACCGAACTGAGATACCTACAGCGTGAGCTATGAGAAAGCGCCACGCTTCCCGA
AGGGAGAAAGGCGGACAGGTATCCGGTAAGCGGCAGGGTCGGAACAGGAGAGCGCACGAGGGAGCTTCCA
GGGGGAAACGCCTGGTATCTTTATAGTCCTGTCGGGTTTCGCCACCTCTGACTTGAGCGTCGATTTTTGT
GATGCTCGTCAGGGGGGCGGAGCCTATGGAAAAACGCCAGCAACGCGGCCTTTTTACGGTTCCTGGCCTT
TTGCTGGCCTTTTGCTCACATGT
Features (pLannotate 1.2.2; 16 found; start..end, strand, type, name):
      1..241     +  promoter       U6 promoter: RNA polymerase III promoter for human U6 snRNA
    289..356     +  misc_RNA       tracrRNA (fragment): trans-activating CRISPR RNA for the Streptococcus pyogenes CRISPR/Cas9 system
    363..406     +  misc_RNA       gRNA scaffold (fragment): guide RNA scaffold for the Streptococcus pyogenes CRISPR/Cas9 system
    453..738     +  enhancer       CMV enhancer: human cytomegalovirus immediate early enhancer; contains an 18-bp deletion relative to the standard CMV enhancer
    740..1017    +  promoter       chicken β-actin promoter: No description available
   1018..1246    +  intron         hybrid intron: hybrid between chicken β-actin (CBA) and minute virus of mice (MMV) introns (Gray et al., 2011)
   1264..1956    +  CDS            TagBFP: TagBFP is a basic (constitutively fluorescent) blue fluorescent protein published in 2008, derived from Entacmaea quadricolor. It is reported to be a very rapidly-maturing monomer with very low acid sensitivity.
   1990..2101    +  polyA_signal   bGH poly(A) signal: bovine growth hormone polyadenylation signal
   2206..2346    +  repeat_region  AAV2 ITR: inverted terminal repeat of adeno-associated virus serotype 2 inverted
   2351..2402    -  misc_feature   bom (fragment): basis of mobility region from pBR322
   2421..2801    +  rep_origin     M13 ori (sequence partly withheld): M13 bacteriophage origin of replication; arrow indicates direction of (+) strand synthesis
   2877..2926    -  misc_feature   bom (fragment): basis of mobility region from pBR322
   3028..3063    -  CDS            rop (fragment): Rop protein, which maintains plasmids at low copy number; rop
   3158..3262    +  promoter       AmpR promoter: bla
   3263..4123    +  CDS            AmpR: β-lactamase; bla; confers resistance to ampicillin, carbenicillin, and related antibiotics
   4294..4882    +  rep_origin     ori: high-copy-number ColE1/pMB1/pBR322/pUC origin of replication
