>Addgene plasmid #171634 | pCAT007 | addgene full sequence | sequence record 336493 | Addgene NGS Result
GAGGGCCTATTTCCCATGATTCCTTCATATTTGCATATACGATACAAGGCTGTTAGAGAGATAATTGGAA
TTAATTTGACTGTAAACACAAAGATATTAGTACAAAATACGTGACGTAGAAAGTAATAATTTCTTGGGTA
GTTTGCAGTTTTAAAATTATGTTTTAAAATGGACTATCATATGCTTACCGTAACTTGAAAGTATTTCGAT
TTCTTGGCTTTATATATCTTGTGGAAAGGACGAAACACCGAGAGTCTCTCAGCTGGTACAGTTTAAGAGC
TATGCTGGAAACAGCATAGCAAGTTTAAATAAGGCTAGTCCGTTATCAACTTGAAAAAGTGGCACCGAGT
CGGTGCTTTTTTGTTTTAGAGCTAGAAATAGCAAGTTAAAATAAGGCTAGTCCGTTTTTAGCGCGTGCGC
CAATTCTGCAGACAAATGGCTCTAGAGGTACCCGTTACATAACTTACGGTAAATGGCCCGCCTGGCTGAC
CGCCCAACGACCCCCGCCCATTGACGTCAATAGTAACGCCAATAGGGACTTTCCATTGACGTCAATGGGT
GGAGTATTTACGGTAAACTGCCCACTTGGCAGTACATCAAGTGTATCATATGCCAAGTACGCCCCCTATT
GACGTCAATGACGGTAAATGGCCCGCCTGGCATTGTGCCCAGTACATGACCTTATGGGACTTTCCTACTT
GGCAGTACATCTACGTATTAGTCATCGCTATTACCATGGTCGAGGTGAGCCCCACGTTCTGCTTCACTCT
CCCCATCTCCCCCCCCTCCCCACCCCCAATTTTGTATTTATTTATTTTTTAATTATTTTGTGCAGCGATG
GGGGCGGGGGGGGGGGGGGGGCGCGCGCCRGGGGGGGSGGGGGGGGGSGGGGGGSGGGGSGGGGSGRGGC
GGRGAGGKGCGGCGGCAGCCAATCAGAGCGGCGCGCTCCGAAAGTTTCCTTTTATGGCGAGGCGGCGGCG
GCGGCGGCCCTATAAAAAGCGAAGCGCGCGGCGGGCGGGAGTCGCTGCGCGCTGCCTTCGCCCCGTGCCC
CGCTCCGCCGCCGCCTCGCGCCGCCCGCCCCGGCTCTGACTGACCGCGTTACTCCCACAGGTGAGCGGGC
GGGACGGCCCTTCTCCTCCGGGCTGTAATTAGCTGAGCAAGAGGTAAGGGTTTAAGGGATGGTTGGTTGG
TGGGGTATTAATGTTTAATTACCTGGAGCACCTGCCTGAAATCACTTTTTTTCAGGTTGGACCGGTGCCA
CCATGTCTGAACTCATCAAGGAGAACATGCACATGAAACTCTACATGGAGGGGACCGTAGACAATCATCA
CTTCAAGTGTACAAGTGAAGGGGAGGGGAAGCCTTACGAAGGGACTCAAACTATGAGAATTAAGGTTGTC
GAGGGCGGCCCCCTTCCCTTTGCGTTTGACATCCTCGCCACCAGTTTCTTGTATGGTTCCAAGACGTTTA
TAAATCATACACAGGGAATACCTGACTTCTTTAAACAAAGTTTTCCAGAGGGTTTCACATGGGAAAGGGT
TACCACTTATGAGGATGGCGGAGTACTCACCGCTACCCAAGATACATCTCTGCAAGATGGTTGCCTGATT
TACAATGTAAAAATCCGAGGAGTTAACTTTACATCCAATGGTCCTGTTATGCAGAAAAAGACATTGGGGT
GGGAAGCATTTACAGAAACGCTCTACCCCGCCGACGGGGGCTTGGAGGGCCGCAATGACATGGCTCTCAA
ATTGGTAGGTGGTAGTCATCTTATCGCGAACGCGAAAACTACCTACCGATCCAAGAAGCCCGCTAAAAAT
CTCAAAATGCCGGTCTATTACGTGGACTACAGACTGGAACGCAAGGAAGCTAACAACGAGACATACGTTG
AGCAACATGAAGTGGCCGTGGCCAGATATTGCGATCTGCCGAGTAAGCTCGGGCACAAATTGAACTAAGA
ATTCCTAGAGCTCGCTGATCAGCCTCGACTGTGCCTTCTAGTTGCCAGCCATCTGTTGTTTGCCCCTCCC
CCGTGCCTTCCTTGACCCTGGAAGGTGCCACTCCCACTGTCCTTTCCTAATAAAATGAGGAAATTGCATC
GCATTGTCTGAGTAGGTGTCATTCTATTCTGGGGGGTGGGGTGGGGCAGGACAGCAAGGGGGAGGATTGG
GAAGAGAATAGCAGGCATGCTGGGGAGCGGCCGCAGGAACCCCTAGTGATGGAGTTGGCCACTCCCTCTC
TGCGCGCTCGCTCGCTCACTGAGGCCGGGCGACCAAAGGTCGCCCGACGCCCGGGCTTTGCCCGGGCGGC
CTCAGTGAGCGAGCGAGCGCGCAGCTGCCTGCAGGGGCGCCTGATGCGGTATTTTCTCCTTACGCATCTG
TGCGGTATTTCACACCGCATA
[95 nt withheld, positions 2402-2496]
T
[46 nt withheld, positions 2498-2543]
C
[141 nt withheld, positions 2545-2685]
CCTTTGACGTTGGAGTCCACGTTCTTT
[37 nt withheld, positions 2713-2749]
ACTCTATCTCGGGCTATTCTTTTGATTTATAAGGGATTTTGCCGATTTCGGTCTATTGGTTAAAAAATGA
GCTGATTTAACAAAAATTTAACGCGAATTTTAACAAAATATTAACGTTTACAATTTTATGGTGCACTCTC
AGTACAATCTGCTCTGATGCCGCATAGTTAAGCCAGCCCCGACACCCGCCAACACCCGCTGACGCGCCCT
GACGGGCTTGTCTGCTCCCGGCATCCGCTTACAGACAAGCTGTGACCGTCTCCGGGAGCTGCATGTGTCA
GAGGTTTTCACCGTCATCACCGAAACGCGCGAGACGAAAGGGCCTCGTGATACGCCTATTTTTATAGGTT
AATGTCATGATAATAATGGTTTCTTAGACGTCAGGTGGCACTTTTCGGGGAAATGTGCGCGGAACCCCTA
TTTGTTTATTTTTCTAAATACATTCAAATATGTATCCGCTCATGAGACAATAACCCTGATAAATGCTTCA
ATAATATTGAAAAAGGAAGAGTATGAGTATTCAACATTTCCGTGTCGCCCTTATTCCCTTTTTTGCGGCA
TTTTGCCTTCCTGTTTTTGCTCACCCAGAAACGCTGGTGAAAGTAAAAGATGCTGAAGATCAGTTGGGTG
CACGAGTGGGTTACATCGAACTGGATCTCAACAGCGGTAAGATCCTTGAGAGTTTTCGCCCCGAAGAACG
TTTTCCAATGATGAGCACTTTTAAAGTTCTGCTATGTGGCGCGGTATTATCCCGTATTGACGCCGGGCAA
GAGCAACTCGGTCGCCGCATACACTATTCTCAGAATGACTTGGTTGAGTACTCACCAGTCACAGAAAAGC
ATCTTACGGATGGCATGACAGTAAGAGAATTATGCAGTGCTGCCATAACCATGAGTGATAACACTGCGGC
CAACTTACTTCTGACAACGATCGGAGGACCGAAGGAGCTAACCGCTTTTTTGCACAACATGGGGGATCAT
GTAACTCGCCTTGATCGTTGGGAACCGGAGCTGAATGAAGCCATACCAAACGACGAGCGTGACACCACGA
TGCCTGTAGCAATGGCAACAACGTTGCGCAAACTATTAACTGGCGAACTACTTACTCTAGCTTCCCGGCA
ACAATTAATAGACTGGATGGAGGCGGATAAAGTTGCAGGACCACTTCTGCGCTCGGCCCTTCCGGCTGGC
TGGTTTATTGCTGATAAATCTGGAGCCGGTGAGCGTGGAAGCCGCGGTATCATTGCAGCACTGGGGCCAG
ATGGTAAGCCCTCCCGTATCGTAGTTATCTACACGACGGGGAGTCAGGCAACTATGGATGAACGAAATAG
ACAGATCGCTGAGATAGGTGCCTCACTGATTAAGCATTGGTAACTGTCAGACCAAGTTTACTCATATATA
CTTTAGATTGATTTAAAACTTCATTTTTAATTTAAAAGGATCTAGGTGAAGATCCTTTTTGATAATCTCA
TGACCAAAATCCCTTAACGTGAGTTTTCGTTCCACTGAGCGTCAGACCCCGTAGAAAAGATCAAAGGATC
TTCTTGAGATCCTTTTTTTCTGCGCGTAATCTGCTGCTTGCAAACAAAAAAACCACCGCTACCAGCGGTG
GTTTGTTTGCCGGATCAAGAGCTACCAACTCTTTTTCCGAAGGTAACTGGCTTCAGCAGAGCGCAGATAC
CAAATACTGTTCTTCTAGTGTAGCCGTAGTTAGGCCACCACTTCAAGAACTCTGTAGCACCGCCTACATA
CCTCGCTCTGCTAATCCTGTTACCAGTGGCTGCTGCCAGTGGCGATAAGTCGTGTCTTACCGGGTTGGAC
TCAAGACGATAGTTACCGGATAAGGCGCAGCGGTCGGGCTGAACGGGGGGTTCGTGCACACAGCCCAGCT
TGGAGCGAACGACCTACACCGAACTGAGATACCTACAGCGTGAGCTATGAGAAAGCGCCACGCTTCCCGA
AGGGAGAAAGGCGGACAGGTATCCGGTAAGCGGCAGGGTCGGAACAGGAGAGCGCACGAGGGAGCTTCCA
GGGGGAAACGCCTGGTATCTTTATAGTCCTGTCGGGTTTCGCCACCTCTGACTTGAGCGTCGATTTTTGT
GATGCTCGTCAGGGGGGCGGAGCCTATGGAAAAACGCCAGCAACGCGGCCTTTTTACGGTTCCTGGCCTT
TTGCTGGCCTTTTGCTCACATGT
Features (pLannotate 1.2.2; 16 found; start..end, strand, type, name):
      1..241     +  promoter       U6 promoter: RNA polymerase III promoter for human U6 snRNA
    289..356     +  misc_RNA       tracrRNA (fragment): trans-activating CRISPR RNA for the Streptococcus pyogenes CRISPR/Cas9 system
    363..406     +  misc_RNA       gRNA scaffold (fragment): guide RNA scaffold for the Streptococcus pyogenes CRISPR/Cas9 system
    453..738     +  enhancer       CMV enhancer: human cytomegalovirus immediate early enhancer; contains an 18-bp deletion relative to the standard CMV enhancer
    740..1017    +  promoter       chicken β-actin promoter: No description available
   1018..1245    +  intron         hybrid intron: hybrid between chicken β-actin (CBA) and minute virus of mice (MMV) introns (Gray et al., 2011)
   1263..1955    +  CDS            TagBFP: TagBFP is a basic (constitutively fluorescent) blue fluorescent protein published in 2008, derived from Entacmaea quadricolor. It is reported to be a very rapidly-maturing monomer with very low acid sensitivity.
   1989..2100    +  polyA_signal   bGH poly(A) signal: bovine growth hormone polyadenylation signal
   2205..2345    +  repeat_region  AAV2 ITR: inverted terminal repeat of adeno-associated virus serotype 2 inverted
   2350..2401    -  misc_feature   bom (fragment): basis of mobility region from pBR322
   2420..2875    +  rep_origin     f1 ori (sequence partly withheld): f1 bacteriophage origin of replication; arrow indicates direction of (+) strand synthesis
   2876..2925    -  misc_feature   bom (fragment): basis of mobility region from pBR322
   3027..3062    -  CDS            rop (fragment): Rop protein, which maintains plasmids at low copy number; rop
   3157..3261    +  promoter       AmpR promoter: bla
   3262..4122    +  CDS            AmpR: β-lactamase; bla; confers resistance to ampicillin, carbenicillin, and related antibiotics
   4293..4881    +  rep_origin     ori: high-copy-number ColE1/pMB1/pBR322/pUC origin of replication
