[The description below was written by a language model from this plasmid's Addgene catalogue record and pLannotate feature annotations shown in this document.]
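Description:
pCAT007 is a roughly 4.9 kb mammalian expression plasmid on a custom backbone that combines a CRISPR guide RNA cassette with a fluorescent reporter. It is propagated in E. coli under ampicillin selection (AmpR with its own bla promoter) from a ColE1/pUC-type origin. The catalogue nonetheless lists it as low copy and grown in a recombination-deficient stable strain. A filamentous phage origin is also present, annotated as f1 in one sequence record and M13 in the other, along with small remnants of pBR322 bom and rop sequence.

The first cassette uses the human U6 RNA polymerase III promoter to transcribe a Streptococcus pyogenes Cas9 single guide RNA. A 20-nt spacer targeting TRAC, the T cell receptor alpha constant locus, was inserted through BbsI sites that were destroyed during cloning. It sits upstream of the sgRNA scaffold, which is annotated as two fragments, possibly because it is a modified scaffold variant. The second cassette is a CAG-type promoter (CMV enhancer, chicken β-actin promoter and a hybrid intron) driving mTagBFP2, annotated as TagBFP, and it ends in a bovine growth hormone polyadenylation signal. The blue fluorescence marks cells that have received the plasmid.

No Cas9 coding sequence is present, so the nuclease must be supplied separately. The catalogue classifies the vector as lentiviral, but neither feature table shows LTRs, a packaging signal or other lentiviral elements. The only viral element detected is a single AAV2 inverted terminal repeat downstream of the poly(A) signal, which suggests descent from an AAV-type backbone. The associated work concerns targeted delivery of Cas9 and transgenes for immune cell engineering, so the plasmid most plausibly supplies the TRAC guide by transfection, though the record does not spell out that role. The two sequence records differ by one nucleotide in length and are otherwise annotated concordantly.
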