Addgene plasmid #171634: pCAT007
Purpose: Plasmid containing a U6 promoter expressing a spyCas9 sgRNA targeting TRAC and CAG promoter expressing mTagBFP2
Depositing lab: Jennifer Doudna. Depositing organization: University of California, Berkeley. Publication: Targeted delivery of CRISPR-Cas9 and transgenes enables complex immune cell engineering. Hamilton JR, Tsuchida CA, Nguyen DN, Shy BR, McGarrigle ER, Sandoval Espinoza CR, Carr D, Blaeschke F, Marson A, Doudna JA. Cell Rep. 2021 Jun 1;35(9):109207. doi: 10.1016/j.celrep.2021.109207. PubMed 34077734.
Backbone
  Vector backbone: Custom
  Backbone size w/o insert (bp): 4230
  Total vector size (bp): 4943
  Vector type: Mammalian Expression, Lentiviral, CRISPR
Growth in bacteria
  Bacterial resistance: Ampicillin, 100 μg/mL
  Growth temperature: 37°C
  Growth strain: NEB Stable
  Copy number: Low Copy
Gene/Insert 1
  Gene/Insert name: spyCas9 sgRNA-TRAC
  Insert size (bp): 20
  Promoter: U6
  Cloning method: Restriction Enzyme; 5′ cloning site BbsI (destroyed during cloning); 3′ cloning site BbsI (destroyed during cloning)
  Sequencing primers: 5′ GCTGTTAGAGAGATAATTGG; 3′ TATTGGCGTTACTATTGACG
Gene/Insert 2
  Gene/Insert name: mTagBFP2
  Insert size (bp): 689
  Promoter: CAG
  Cloning method: Unknown
  Sequencing primers: 5′ TAATTACCTGGAGCACCTGC; 3′ CTCATTTTATTAGGAAAGGACAGTGG
Terms and licenses: Academic/Nonprofit Terms; Industry Terms: Not Available to Industry
How to cite: pCAT007 was a gift from Jennifer Doudna (Addgene plasmid # 171634 ; http://n2t.net/addgene:171634 ; RRID:Addgene_171634)
